Addgene plasmid #187722: pFastBacHTA-NEDD4L_FL
Purpose: Express His-tagged NEDD4L FL in insect cells
Depositing lab: Sandra Gabelli. Depositing organization: Johns Hopkins University and School of Medicine. Publication: NEDD4L intramolecular interactions regulate its auto and substrate Na(V)1.5 ubiquitination. Wright KM, Nathan S, Jiang H, Xia W, Kim H, Chakouri N, Nwafor JN, Fossier L, Srinivasan L, Chen Z, Boronina T, Post J, Paul S, Cole RN, Ben-Johny M, Cole PA, Gabelli SB. J Biol Chem. 2024 Mar;300(3):105715. doi: 10.1016/j.jbc.2024.105715. Epub 2024 Feb 2. PubMed 38309503.
Backbone
  Vector backbone: pFastBacHT-A
  Vector type: Insect Expression
Growth in bacteria
  Bacterial resistance: Ampicillin, 100 μg/mL
  Growth temperature: 37°C
  Growth strain: DH5alpha
  Copy number: Low Copy
Gene/Insert
  Gene/Insert name: NEDD4L FL (alt name: Q96PU5)
  Species: H. sapiens (human)
  Insert size (bp): 2925
  Entrez Gene: NEDD4L (a.k.a. NEDD4-2, NEDD4.2, PVNH7, RSP5, hNEDD4-2)
  Tag / fusion protein: His-TEV (N terminal on insert)
  Cloning method: Restriction Enzyme; 5′ cloning site unknown (unknown if destroyed)
Terms and licenses: Academic/Nonprofit Terms; Industry Terms: Not Available to Industry
How to cite: pFastBacHTA-NEDD4L_FL was a gift from Sandra Gabelli (Addgene plasmid # 187722 ; http://n2t.net/addgene:187722 ; RRID:Addgene_187722)
