[The description below was written by a language model from this plasmid's Addgene catalogue record and pLannotate feature annotations shown in this document.]
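Description:
pFastBacHTA-NEDD4L_FL is a baculovirus donor (transfer) plasmid built on the pFastBacHT-A backbone for producing full-length human NEDD4L in insect cells. In bacteria it is maintained through a ColE1/pUC-type origin and selected with ampicillin via the β-lactamase gene; an f1 phage origin is also present. The feature annotation labels the origin as high-copy, whereas the catalogue entry lists the plasmid as low copy, a discrepancy the record does not resolve.

The expression cassette sits between the left and right ends of a mini-Tn7 element (Tn7L and Tn7R), together with a gentamicin acetyltransferase gene driven by the integron Pc promoter. This arrangement is characteristic of site-specific transposition systems, in which everything between the Tn7 arms is moved into a baculovirus shuttle genome (bacmid) propagated in E. coli, with gentamicin resistance marking the transposed segment. The resulting recombinant bacmid is then used to generate virus for infecting insect cells.

Within the cassette, the strong, very late polyhedrin promoter from Autographa californica nucleopolyhedrovirus drives an N-terminal polyhistidine tag, followed by a TEV protease cleavage site and then the 2,925 bp NEDD4L open reading frame, with an SV40 polyadenylation signal downstream. The tag allows metal-affinity purification and can be removed by TEV cleavage.

NEDD4L is a HECT-type E3 ubiquitin ligase that ubiquitinates membrane channels such as ENaC and the voltage-gated sodium channel Nav1.5. According to the associated publication title, the protein was used to study how intramolecular interactions regulate NEDD4L autoubiquitination and Nav1.5 substrate ubiquitination. The 5′ cloning site is recorded as unknown.
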