Features (pLannotate 1.2.2; 17 found; start..end, strand, type, name):
      2..456     +  rep_origin     f1 ori (sequence partly withheld): f1 bacteriophage origin of replication; arrow indicates direction of (+) strand synthesis
    482..586     +  promoter       AmpR promoter: bla
    587..1447    +  CDS            AmpR: β-lactamase; bla; confers resistance to ampicillin, carbenicillin, and related antibiotics
   1618..2206    +  rep_origin     ori: high-copy-number ColE1/pMB1/pBR322/pUC origin of replication
   2392..2443    -  misc_feature   bom (fragment): basis of mobility region from pBR322
   2511..2735    -  mobile_element Tn7R: mini-Tn7 element (right end of the Tn7 transposon) Tn7
   2802..3335    -  CDS            GmR: gentamycin acetyltransferase; aacC1; confers resistance to gentamycin
   3524..3552    -  promoter       Pc promoter: intI1 (promoter lies within the coding sequence); class 1 integron promoter
   3530..3877    -  CDS            YPR2_ECOLX (fragment): Protein predicted: Swiss-Prot protein existence level 4. From Escherichia coli.
   3904..3995    +  promoter       polyhedrin promoter: polh from Autographa californica; promoter for the baculovirus polyhedrin gene
   4060..4079    +  CDS            8xHis (fragment): 8xHis affinity tag
   4101..4121    +  CDS            TEV site: tobacco etch virus (TEV) protease recognition and cleavage site
   4122..7046    +  CDS            NEDD4L: NED4L_HUMAN - Also known as KIAA0439, NEDL3. Experimental evidence at protein level: Swiss-Prot protein existence level 1. E3 ubiquitin-protein ligase which accepts ubiquitin from an E2 ubiquitin-conjugating enzyme in the form of a thioester and then directly transfers the ubiquitin to targeted substrates. Inhibits TGF- beta signaling by triggering SMAD2 and TGFBR1 ubiquitination and proteasome-dependent degradation. Promotes ubiquitination and internalization of various plasma membrane channels such as ENaC, SCN2A/Nav1.2, SCN3A/Nav1.3, SCN5A/Nav1.5, SCN9A/Nav1.7, SCN10A/Nav1.8, KCNA3/Kv1.3, K
   7121..7204    +  CDS            large T antigen (fragment): large T antigen from SV40 (simian virus 40)
   7227..7361    +  polyA_signal   SV40 poly(A) signal: SV40 polyadenylation signal
   7390..7555    -  mobile_element Tn7L: mini-Tn7 element (left end of the Tn7 transposon) Tn7
   7718..7734    +  CDS            lacZα (fragment): LacZα fragment of β-galactosidase; lacZ fragment
>Addgene plasmid #187722 | pFastBacHTA-NEDD4L_FL | addgene full sequence | sequence record 372334 | Addgene NGS Result
G
[124 nt withheld, positions 2-125]
C
[91 nt withheld, positions 127-217]
A
[49 nt withheld, positions 219-267]
CCTTTGACGTTGGAGTCCACGTTCTT
[37 nt withheld, positions 294-330]
ACCCTATCTCGGTCTATTCTTTTGATTTATAAGGGATTTTGCCGATTTCGGCCTATTGGTTAAAAAATGA
GCTGATTTAACAAAAATTTAACGCGAATTTTAACAAAATATTAACGCTTACAATTTAGGTGGCACTTTTC
GGGGAAATGTGCGCGGAACCCCTATTTGTTTATTTTTCTAAATACATTCAAATATGTATCCGCTCATGAG
ACAATAACCCTGATAAATGCTTCAATAATATTGAAAAAGGAAGAGTATGAGTATTCAACATTTCCGTGTC
GCCCTTATTCCCTTTTTTGCGGCATTTTGCCTTCCTGTTTTTGCTCACCCAGAAACGCTGGTGAAAGTAA
AAGATGCTGAAGATCAGTTGGGTGCACGAGTGGGTTACATCGAACTGGATCTCAACAGCGGTAAGATCCT
TGAGAGTTTTCGCCCCGAAGAACGTTTTCCAATGATGAGCACTTTTAAAGTTCTGCTATGTGGCGCGGTA
TTATCCCGTATTGACGCCGGGCAAGAGCAACTCGGTCGCCGCATACACTATTCTCAGAATGACTTGGTTG
AGTACTCACCAGTCACAGAAAAGCATCTTACGGATGGCATGACAGTAAGAGAATTATGCAGTGCTGCCAT
AACCATGAGTGATAACACTGCGGCCAACTTACTTCTGACAACGATCGGAGGACCGAAGGAGCTAACCGCT
TTTTTGCACAACATGGGGGATCATGTAACTCGCCTTGATCGTTGGGAACCGGAGCTGAATGAAGCCATAC
CAAACGACGAGCGTGACACCACGATGCCTGTAGCAATGGCAACAACGTTGCGCAAACTATTAACTGGCGA
ACTACTTACTCTAGCTTCCCGGCAACAATTAATAGACTGGATGGAGGCGGATAAAGTTGCAGGACCACTT
CTGCGCTCGGCCCTTCCGGCTGGCTGGTTTATTGCTGATAAATCTGGAGCCGGTGAGCGTGGGTCTCGCG
GTATCATTGCAGCACTGGGGCCAGATGGTAAGCCCTCCCGTATCGTAGTTATCTACACGACGGGGAGTCA
GGCAACTATGGATGAACGAAATAGACAGATCGCTGAGATAGGTGCCTCACTGATTAAGCATTGGTAACTG
TCAGACCAAGTTTACTCATATATACTTTAGATTGATTTAAAACTTCATTTTTAATTTAAAAGGATCTAGG
TGAAGATCCTTTTTGATAATCTCATGACCAAAATCCCTTAACGTGAGTTTTCGTTCCACTGAGCGTCAGA
CCCCGTAGAAAAGATCAAAGGATCTTCTTGAGATCCTTTTTTTCTGCGCGTAATCTGCTGCTTGCAAACA
AAAAAACCACCGCTACCAGCGGTGGTTTGTTTGCCGGATCAAGAGCTACCAACTCTTTTTCCGAAGGTAA
CTGGCTTCAGCAGAGCGCAGATACCAAATACTGTTCTTCTAGTGTAGCCGTAGTTAGGCCACCACTTCAA
GAACTCTGTAGCACCGCCTACATACCTCGCTCTGCTAATCCTGTTACCAGTGGCTGCTGCCAGTGGCGAT
AAGTCGTGTCTTACCGGGTTGGACTCAAGACGATAGTTACCGGATAAGGCGCAGCGGTCGGGCTGAACGG
GGGGTTCGTGCACACAGCCCAGCTTGGAGCGAACGACCTACACCGAACTGAGATACCTACAGCGTGAGCT
ATGAGAAAGCGCCACGCTTCCCGAAGGGAGAAAGGCGGACAGGTATCCGGTAAGCGGCAGGGTCGGAACA
GGAGAGCGCACGAGGGAGCTTCCAGGGGGAAACGCCTGGTATCTTTATAGTCCTGTCGGGTTTCGCCACC
TCTGACTTGAGCGTCGATTTTTGTGATGCTCGTCAGGGGGGCGGAGCCTATGGAAAAACGCCAGCAACGC
GGCCTTTTTACGGTTCCTGGCCTTTTGCTGGCCTTTTGCTCACATGTTCTTTCCTGCGTTATCCCCTGAT
TCTGTGGATAACCGTATTACCGCCTTTGAGTGAGCTGATACCGCTCGCCGCAGCCGAACGACCGAGCGCA
GCGAGTCAGTGAGCGAGGAAGCGGAAGAGCGCCTGATGCGGTATTTTCTCCTTACGCATCTGTGCGGTAT
TTCACACCGCATAGACCAGCCGCGTAACCTGGCAAAATCGGTTACGGTTGAGTAATAAATGGATGCCCTG
CGTAAGCGGGTGTGGGCGGACAATAAAGTCTTAAACTGAACAAAATAGATCTAAACTATGACAATAAAGT
CTTAAACTAGACAGAATAGTTGTAAACTGAAATCAGTCCAGTTATGCTGTGAAAAAGCATACTGGACTTT
TGTTATGGCTAAAGCAAACTCTTCATTTTCTGAAGTGCAAATTGCCCGTCGTATTAAAGAGGGGCGTGGC
CAAGGGCATGGTAAAGACTATATTCGCGGCGTTGTGACAATTTACCGAACAACTCCGCGGCCGGGAAGCC
GATCTCGGCTTGAACGAATTGTTAGGTGGCGGTACTTGGGTCGATATCAAAGTGCATCACTTCTTCCCGT
ATGCCCAACTTTGTATAGAGAGCCACTGCGGGATCGTCACCGTAATCTGCTTGCACGTAGATCACATAAG
CACCAAGCGCGTTGGCCTCATGCTTGAGGAGATTGATGAGCGCGGTGGCAATGCCCTGCCTCCGGTGCTC
GCCGGAGACTGCGAGATCATAGATATAGATCTCACTACGCGGCTGCTCAAACTTGGGCAGAACGTAAGCC
GCGAGAGCGCCAACAACCGCTTCTTGGTCGAAGGCAGCAAGCGCGATGAATGTCTTACTACGGAGCAAGT
TCCCGAGGTAATCGGAGTCCGGCTGATGTTGGGAGTAGGTGGCTACGTCTCCGAACTCACGACCGAAAAG
ATCAAGAGCAGCCCGCATGGATTTGACTTGGTCAGGGCCGAGCCTACATGTGCGAATGATGCCCATACTT
GAGCCACCTAACTTTGTTTTAGGGCGACTGCCCTGCTGCGTAACATCGTTGCTGCTGCGTAACATCGTTG
CTGCTCCATAACATCAAACATCGACCCACGGCGTAACGCGCTTGCTGCTTGGATGCCCGAGGCATAGACT
GTACAAAAAAACAGTCATAACAAGCCATGAAAACCGCCACTGCGCCGTTACCACCGCTGCGTTCGGTCAA
GGTTCTGGACCAGTTGCGTGAGCGCATACGCTACTTGCATTACAGTTTACGAACCGAACAGGCTTATGTC
AACTGGGTTCGTGCCTTCATCCGTTTCCACGGTGTGCGTCACCCGGCAACCTTGGGCAGCAGCGAAGTCG
AGGCATTTCTGTCCTGGCTGGCGAACGAGCGCAAGGTTTCGGTCTCCACGCATCGTCAGGCATTGGCGGC
CTTGCTGTTCTTCTACGGCAAGGTGCTGTGCACGGATCTGCCCTGGCTTCAGGAGATCGGAAGACCTCGG
CCGTCGCGGCGCTTGCCGGTGGTGCTGACCCCGGATGAAGTGGTTCGCATCCTCGGTTTTCTGGAAGGCG
AGCATCGTTTGTTCGCCCAGGACTCTAGCTATAGTTCTAGTGGTTGGCTACGTATACTCCGGAATATTAA
TAGATCATGGAGATAATTAAAATGATAACCATCTCGCAAATAAATAAGTATTTTACTGTTTTCGTAACAG
TTTTGTAATAAAAAAACCTATAAATATTCCGGATTATTCATACCGTCCCACCATCGGGCGCGGATCTCGG
TCCGAAACCATGTCGTACTACCATCACCATCACCATCACGATTACGATATCCCAACGACCGAAAACCTGT
ATTTTCAGGGCATGGCGACCGGGCTCGGGGAGCCGGTCTATGGACTTTCCGAAGACGAGGGAGAGTCCCG
TATTCTCAGAGTAAAAGTTGTTTCTGGAATTGATCTCGCCAAAAAGGACATCTTTGGAGCCAGTGATCCG
TATGTGAAACTTTCATTGTACGTAGCGGATGAGAATAGAGAACTTGCTTTGGTCCAGACAAAAACAATTA
AAAAGACACTGAACCCAAAATGGAATGAAGAATTTTATTTCAGGGTAAACCCATCTAATCACAGACTCCT
ATTTGAAGTATTTGACGAAAATAGACTGACACGAGACGACTTCCTGGGCCAGGTGGACGTGCCCCTTAGT
CACCTTCCGACAGAAGATCCAACCATGGAGCGACCCTATACATTTAAGGACTTTCTCCTCAGACCAAGAA
GTCATAAGTCTCGAGTTAAGGGATTTTTGCGATTGAAAATGGCCTATATGCCAAAAAATGGAGGTCAAGA
TGAAGAAAACAGTGACCAGAGGGATGACATGGAGCATGGATGGGAAGTTGTTGACTCAAATGACTCGGCT
TCTCAGCACCAAGAGGAACTTCCTCCTCCTCCTCTGCCTCCCGGGTGGGAAGAAAAAGTGGACAATTTAG
GCCGAACTTACTATGTCAACCACAACAACCGGACCACTCAGTGGCACAGACCAAGCCTGATGGACGTGTC
CTCGGAGTCGGACAATAACATCAGACAGATCAACCAGGAGGCAGCACACCGGCGCTTCCGCTCCCGCAGG
CACATCAGCGAAGACTTGGAGCCCGAGCCCTCGGAGGGCGGGGATGTCCCCGAGCCTTGGGAGACCATTT
CAGAGGAAGTGAATATCGCTGGAGACTCTCTCGGTCTGGCTCTGCCCCCACCACCGGCCTCCCCAGGATC
TCGGACCAGCCCTCAGGAGCTGTCAGAGGAACTAAGCAGAAGGCTTCAGATCACTCCAGACTCCAATGGG
GAACAGTTCAGCTCTTTGATTCAAAGAGAACCCTCCTCAAGGTTGAGGTCATGCAGTGTCACCGACGCAG
TTGCAGAACAGGGCCATCTACCACCGCCCAGTGCCCCAGCTGGGAGAGCGCGTTCATCAACTGTCACGGG
TGGTGAGGAACCAACGCCATCAGTGGCCTATGTACATACTACGCCGGGTCTGCCTTCAGGCTGGGAAGAA
AGAAAAGATGCTAAGGGGCGCACATACTATGTCAATCATAACAATCGAACCACAACTTGGACTCGACCTA
TCATGCAGCTTGCAGAAGATGGTGCGTCCGGATCAGCCACAAACAGTAACAACCATCTAATCGAGCCTCA
GATCCGCCGGCCTCGTAGCCTCAGCTCGCCAACAGTAACTTTATCTGCCCCGCTGGAGGGTGCCAAGGAC
TCACCCGTACGTCGGGCTGTGAAAGACACCCTTTCCAACCCACAGTCCCCACAGCCATCACCTTACAACT
CCCCCAAACCACAACACAAAGTCACACAGAGCTTCTTGCCACCCGGCTGGGAAATGAGGATAGCGCCAAA
CGGCCGGCCCTTCTTCATTGATCATAACACAAAGACTACAACCTGGGAAGATCCACGTTTGAAATTTCCA
GTACATATGCGGTCAAAGACATCTTTAAACCCCAATGACCTTGGCCCCCTTCCTCCTGGCTGGGAAGAAA
GAATTCACTTGGATGGCCGAACGTTTTATATTGATCATAATAGCAAAATTACTCAGTGGGAAGACCCAAG
ACTGCAGAACCCAGCTATTACTGGTCCGGCTGTCCCTTACTCCAGAGAATTTAAGCAGAAATATGACTAC
TTCAGGAAGAAATTAAAGAAACCTGCTGATATCCCCAATAGGTTTGAAATGAAACTTCACAGAAATAACA
TATTTGAAGAGTCCTATCGGAGAATTATGTCCGTGAAAAGACCAGATGTCCTAAAAGCTAGACTGTGGAT
TGAGTTTGAATCAGAGAAAGGTCTTGACTATGGGGGTGTGGCCAGAGAATGGTTCTTCTTACTGTCCAAA
GAGATGTTCAACCCCTACTACGGCCTCTTTGAGTACTCTGCCACGGACAACTACACCCTTCAGATCAACC
CTAATTCAGGCCTCTGTAATGAGGATCATTTGTCCTACTTCACTTTTATTGGAAGAGTTGCTGGTCTGGC
CGTATTTCATGGGAAGCTCTTAGATGGTTTCTTCATTAGACCATTTTACAAGATGATGTTGGGAAAGCAG
ATAACCCTGAATGACATGGAATCTGTGGATAGTGAATATTACAACTCTTTGAAATGGATCCTGGAGAATG
ACCCTACTGAGCTGGACCTCATGTTCTGCATAGACGAAGAAAACTTTGGACAGACATATCAAGTGGATTT
GAAGCCCAATGGGTCAGAAATAATGGTCACAAATGAAAACAAAAGGGAATATATCGACTTAGTCATCCAG
TGGAGATTTGTGAACAGGGTCCAGAAGCAGATGAACGCCTTCTTGGAGGGATTCACAGAACTACTTCCTA
TTGATTTGATTAAAATTTTTGATGAAAATGAGCTGGAGTTGCTCATGTGCGGCCTCGGTGATGTGGATGT
GAATGACTGGAGACAGCATTCTATTTACAAGAACGGCTACTGCCCAAACCACCCCGTCATTCAGTGGTTC
TGGAAGGCTGTGCTACTCATGGACGCCGAAAAGCGTATCCGGTTACTGCAGTTTGTCACAGGGACATCGC
GAGTACCTATGAATGGATTTGCCGAACTTTATGGTTCCAATGGTCCTCAGCTATTTACAATAGAGCAATG
GGGCAGTCCTGAGAAACTGCCCAGAGCTCACACATGCTTTAATCGCCTTGACTTACCTCCATATGAAACC
TTTGAAGATTTACGAGAGAAACTTCTCATGGCCGTGGAAAATGCTCAAGGATTTGAAGGGGTGGATTAAG
CGGCCGCTTTCGAATCTAGAGCCTGCAGTCTCGAGGCATGCGGTACCAAGCTTGTCGAGAAGTACTAGAG
GATCATAATCAGCCATACCACATTTGTAGAGGTTTTACTTGCTTTAAAAAACCTCCCACACCTCCCCCTG
AACCTGAAACATAAAATGAATGCAATTGTTGTTGTTAACTTGTTTATTGCAGCTTATAATGGTTACAAAT
AAAGCAATAGCATCACAAATTTCACAAATAAAGCATTTTTTTCACTGCATTCTAGTTGTGGTTTGTCCAA
ACTCATCAATGTATCTTATCATGTCTGGATCTGATCACTGCTTGAGCCTAGGAGATCCGAACCAGATAAG
TGAAATCTAGTTCCAAACTATTTTGTCATTTTTAATTTTCGTATTAGCTTACGACGCTACACCCAGTTCC
CATCTATTTTGTCACTCTTCCCTAAATAATCCTTAAAAACTCCATTTCCACCCCTCCCAGTTCCCAACTA
TTTTGTCCGCCCACAGCGGGGCATTTTTCTTCCTGTTATGTTTTTAATCAAACATCCTGCCAACTCCATG
TGACAAACCGTCATCTTCGGCTACTTTTTCTCTGTCACAGAATGAAAATTTTTCTGTCATCTCTTCGTTA
TTAATGTTTGTAATTGACTGAATATCAACGCTTATTTGCAGCCTGAATGGCGAATGG
